Addgene plasmid #220271: LLhPtxS-pHG165a
Purpose: Constitutive expression of a chimeric LacI:PtxS transcription repressor
Depositing lab: Liskin Swint-Kruse. Depositing organization: University of Kansas Medical Center.
Backbone
  Vector backbone: pHG165a
  Backbone manufacturer: Jonathan Kuhn (Stewart et al. 1986 PMID: 3012611)
  Modifications to backbone: The residual LacI C-terminal codons at a second locus in the original pHG165 vector were removed to facilitate mutagenesis.
  Vector type: Bacterial Expression
Growth in bacteria
  Bacterial resistance: Ampicillin, 100 μg/mL
  Growth temperature: 37°C
  Growth strain: DH5alpha
  Copy number: Low Copy
Gene/Insert
  Gene/Insert name: LLhPtxS (alt name: LacI:PtxS transcription repressor)
  Species: Synthetic
  Cloning method: Ligation Independent Cloning
  Sequencing primers: 5′ n/a
Terms and licenses: Academic/Nonprofit Terms; Industry Terms: Not Available to Industry
How to cite: LLhPtxS-pHG165a was a gift from Liskin Swint-Kruse (Addgene plasmid # 220271 ; http://n2t.net/addgene:220271 ; RRID:Addgene_220271)
