[The description below was written by a language model from this plasmid's Addgene catalogue record and pLannotate feature annotations shown in this document.]
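Description:
LLhPtxS-pHG165a is a low-copy bacterial expression plasmid built on pHG165a, a derivative of the pBR322-related vector pHG165, and is designed for constitutive production of a synthetic chimeric transcription repressor in E. coli. The 4,258 nt sequence carries a ColE1/pMB1-type origin of replication together with the rop gene, whose product restrains plasmid copy number, consistent with the catalogued low-copy status. A pBR322 bom (basis of mobility) region is also present. Selection is by ampicillin through the β-lactamase gene (AmpR) driven by its own bla promoter. According to the record, the "a" version of the backbone differs from the original pHG165 in that leftover LacI C-terminal codons at a second locus were removed so that mutagenesis of the repressor coding region would be more straightforward. A short lacZα fragment and a predicted E. coli open reading frame (YPB1) remain as backbone remnants.

The payload is LLhPtxS, described as a LacI:PtxS chimeric repressor that combines parts of the lactose repressor with parts of its homologue PtxS; the record does not state which segment each parent contributes. The automated annotation does not label this coding sequence. However, it does identify a lacIq promoter at the start of the sequence, followed by an unannotated stretch of roughly 1.1 kb where the chimera presumably lies. The lacIq promoter is a mutant lacI promoter in which a single base change raises expression about tenfold, which fits the stated purpose of constitutive expression. The insert was introduced by ligation-independent cloning. The construct is suited to in vivo repression studies and mutagenesis of engineered LacI/GalR-family repressors, although the record does not describe specific assays.
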