Features (pLannotate 1.2.2; 8 found; start..end, strand, type, name):
      1..76      +  promoter       lacIq promoter: lacI (mutant); In the lacIq allele, a single base change in the promoter boosts expression of the lacI gene about 10-fold.
   1209..1589    -  CDS            YPB1_ECOLX: Protein predicted: Swiss-Prot protein existence level 4. From Escherichia coli.
   1606..1797    +  CDS            rop: Rop protein, which maintains plasmids at low copy number; rop
   1899..2039    +  misc_feature   bom: basis of mobility region from pBR322
   2225..2813    -  rep_origin     ori: high-copy-number ColE1/pMB1/pBR322/pUC origin of replication
   2984..3844    -  CDS            AmpR: β-lactamase; bla; confers resistance to ampicillin, carbenicillin, and related antibiotics
   3845..3949    -  promoter       AmpR promoter: bla
   4066..4220    -  CDS            lacZα (fragment): LacZα fragment of β-galactosidase; lacZ fragment
>Addgene plasmid #220271 | LLhPtxS-pHG165a | addgene full sequence | sequence record 436465 | Addgene NGS Result
CACCATCGAATGGTGCAAAACCTTTCGCGGTATGGCATGATAGCGCCCGGAAGAGAGTCAATTCAGGGTG
GTGAATATGAAACCGGTGACTTTATATGACGTTGCCGAATATGCCGGTGTGAGCTACCAGACCGTGAGCC
GTGTTGTGAATCAAGCAAGCCACGTGAGCGCCAAGACCCGTGAAAAAGTGGAGGCCGCCATGGCCGAGCT
GAATTACATTCCTAACCGCGTGGCACAGCAGCTGGCTGGTAAACAGAGTCGTTTAATCGGCATGCTGGTG
GCCGATATTCTGAATCCGTATAGCGTGGCCGTGATGCATGGTGTGGAAACCGCTTGTCGCCAGCATGGCT
ATAGTCTGGTGGTGTGCAATACCAACCGCGACGATGAACAAGAGCGCCACCATTTAGTGGCACTGCAGAG
CTACAACGTGGAGGGTTTAATTGTTAACACACTGGGCCATCATCCCGGTGAGCTGCTGAATCTGCAGCGT
GATATTCCGATGGTGCTGGTGGACCGCCAGCTGCCCGAACTGAACGTGGATCTGGTGGGTTTAGATAATG
CCGATGCCGTGGAACAAGCTCTGGATCATCTGCAAGCTCAAGGTTATCGCGATATTCTGGCAGTGAGCGA
GCCGTTAGATGGCACCAGCAGCCGTCTGGAGCGTGTGCAAGCTTTTGGTGCCAGCATTAGCCGTCGTCCC
GGTATGCGCCAGCAAGTTCTGGAAATCGGTGCCGGTTTACAAGGTCAGCTGGCAAGCTTTCTGGCCCATA
GTGGTCACGGTCCGCAAGCTATTTTTACCTTTAACGGCGTTGCCACTTTAGCAGTTACACGTGCACTGCT
GGAGGCCGGTCGCAATTTAGTTGCAGACGTTGGTCTGATCGCTTTAGATGATCTGGACTGGTATCCGCTG
GTGGGCAAAGGTATTACAGCTTTAGCCCAGCCGACCGAACGTATTGGTGTGGCCGCCTTTGAAAGTCTGC
TGGGTCGCTTACGCGGCGATAGTGGTGCCGCACGCCGCATCGATTTTAAAGCCAATCTGATTATTCGTGG
TAGTACACAGCCTCAGTGATGAGAATTCGTAATAATATAGCTCTAGATTAATTGCGCCCGTTAACGGCGG
GCAGCGTTGGGTCCTGGCCACGGGTGCGCATGATCGTGCTCCTGTCGTTGAGGACCCGGCTAGGCTGGCG
GGGTTGCCTTACTGGTTAGCAGAATGAATCACCGATACGCGAGCGAACGTGAAGCGACTGCTGCTGCAAA
ACGTCTGCGACCTGAGCAACAACATGAATGGTCTTCGGTTTCCGTGTTTCGTAAAGTCTGGAAACGCGGA
AGTCAGCGCCCTGCACCATTATGTTCCGGATCTGCATCGCAGGATGCTGCTGGCTACCCTGTGGAACACC
TACATCTGTATTAACGAAGCGCTGGCATTGACCCTGAGTGATTTTTCTCTGGTCCCGCCGCATCCATACC
GCCAGTTGTTTACCCTCACAACGTTCCAGTAACCGGGCATGTTCATCATCAGTAACCCGTATCGTGAGCA
TCCTCTCTCGTTTCATCGGTATCATTACCCCCATGAACAGAAATCCCCCTTACACGGAGGCATCAGTGAC
CAAACAGGAAAAAACCGCCCTTAACATGGCCCGCTTTATCAGAAGCCAGACATTAACGCTTCTGGAGAAA
CTCAACGAGCTGGACGCGGATGAACAGGCAGACATCTGTGAATCGCTTCACGACCACGCTGATGAGCTTT
ACCGCAGCTGCCTCGCGCGTTTCGGTGATGACGGTGAAAACCTCTGACACATGCAGCTCCCGGAGACGGT
CACAGCTTGTCTGTAAGCGGATGCCGGGAGCAGACAAGCCCGTCAGGGCGCGTCAGCGGGTGTTGGCGGG
TGTCGGGGCGCAGCCATGACCCAGTCACGTAGCGATAGCGGAGTGTATACTGGCTTAACTATGCGGCATC
AGAGCAGATTGTACTGAGAGTGCACCATATGCGGTGTGAAATACCGCACAGATGCGTAAGGAGAAAATAC
CGCATCAGGCGCTCTTCCGCTTCCTCGCTCACTGACTCGCTGCGCTCGGTCGTTCGGCTGCGGCGAGCGG
TATCAGCTCACTCAAAGGCGGTAATACGGTTATCCACAGAATCAGGGGATAACGCAGGAAAGAACATGTG
AGCAAAAGGCCAGCAAAAGGCCAGGAACCGTAAAAAGGCCGCGTTGCTGGCGTTTTTCCATAGGCTCCGC
CCCCCTGACGAGCATCACAAAAATCGACGCTCAAGTCAGAGGTGGCGAAACCCGACAGGACTATAAAGAT
ACCAGGCGTTTCCCCCTGGAAGCTCCCTCGTGCGCTCTCCTGTTCCGACCCTGCCGCTTACCGGATACCT
GTCCGCCTTTCTCCCTTCGGGAAGCGTGGCGCTTTCTCATAGCTCACGCTGTAGGTATCTCAGTTCGGTG
TAGGTCGTTCGCTCCAAGCTGGGCTGTGTGCACGAACCCCCCGTTCAGCCCGACCGCTGCGCCTTATCCG
GTAACTATCGTCTTGAGTCCAACCCGGTAAGACACGACTTATCGCCACTGGCAGCAGCCACTGGTAACAG
GATTAGCAGAGCGAGGTATGTAGGCGGTGCTACAGAGTTCTTGAAGTGGTGGCCTAACTACGGCTACACT
AGAAGGACAGTATTTGGTATCTGCGCTCTGCTGAAGCCAGTTACCTTCGGAAAAAGAGTTGGTAGCTCTT
GATCCGGCAAACAAACCACCGCTGGTAGCGGTGGTTTTTTTGTTTGCAAGCAGCAGATTACGCGCAGAAA
AAAAGGATCTCAAGAAGATCCTTTGATCTTTTCTACGGGGTCTGACGCTCAGTGGAACGAAAACTCACGT
TAAGGGATTTTGGTCATGAGATTATCAAAAAGGATCTTCACCTAGATCCTTTTAAATTAAAAATGAAGTT
TTAAATCAATCTAAAGTATATATGAGTAAACTTGGTCTGACAGTTACCAATGCTTAATCAGTGAGGCACC
TATCTCAGCGATCTGTCTATTTCGTTCATCCATAGTTGCCTGACTCCCCGTCGTGTAGATAACTACGATA
CGGGAGGGCTTACCATCTGGCCCCAGTGCTGCAATGATACCGCGAGACCCACGCTCACCGGCTCCAGATT
TATCAGCAATAAACCAGCCAGCCGGAAGGGCCGAGCGCAGAAGTGGTCCTGCAACTTTATCCGCCTCCAT
CCAGTCTATTAATTGTTGCCGGGAAGCTAGAGTAAGTAGTTCGCCAGTTAATAGTTTGCGCAACGTTGTT
GCCATTGCTACAGGCATCGTGGTGTCACGCTCGTCGTTTGGTATGGCTTCATTCAGCTCCGGTTCCCAAC
GATCAAGGCGAGTTACATGATCCCCCATGTTGTGCAAAAAAGCGGTTAGCTCCTTCGGTCCTCCGATCGT
TGTCAGAAGTAAGTTGGCCGCAGTGTTATCACTCATGGTTATGGCAGCACTGCATAATTCTCTTACTGTC
ATGCCATCCGTAAGATGCTTTTCTGTGACTGGTGAGTACTCAACCAAGTCATTCTGAGAATAGTGTATGC
GGCGACCGAGTTGCTCTTGCCCGGCGTCAATACGGGATAATACCGCGCCACATAGCAGAACTTTAAAAGT
GCTCATCATTGGAAAACGTTCTTCGGGGCGAAAACTCTCAAGGATCTTACCGCTGTTGAGATCCAGTTCG
ATGTAACCCACTCGTGCACCCAACTGATCTTCAGCATCTTTTACTTTCACCAGCGTTTCTGGGTGAGCAA
AAACAGGAAGGCAAAATGCCGCAAAAAAGGGAATAAGGGCGACACGGAAATGTTGAATACTCATACTCTT
CCTTTTTCAATATTATTGAAGCATTTATCAGGGTTATTGTCTCATGAGCGGATACATATTTGAATGTATT
TAGAAAAATAAACAAATAGGGGTTCCGCGCACATTTCCCCGAAAAGTGCCACCTGACGTCTAAGAAACCA
TTATTATCATGACATTAACCTATAAAAATAGGCGTATCACGAGGCCCTTTCGTCTTCAAGAATCCGTTAA
CGGCATTCGCCATTCAGGCTGCGCAACTGTTGGGAAGGGCGATCGGTGCGGGCCTCTTCGCTATTACGCC
AGCTGGCGAAAGGGGGATGTGCTGCAAGGCGATTAAGTTGGGTAACGCCAGGGTTTTCCCAGTCACGACG
TTGTAAAACGACGGCCAGTGCCAAGCTTGGCTGCAGGTCGACGGATCCCCGGGAATTC
